>Addgene plasmid #237328 | pTW335m | addgene full sequence | sequence record 472478 | Addgene NGS Result
CGGGGGGTTCGTGCACACAGCCCAGCTTGGAGCGAACGACCTACACCGAACTGAGATACCTACAGCGTGA
GCTATGAGAAAGCGCCACGCTTCCCGAAGGGAGAAAGGCGGACAGGTATCCGGTAAGCGGCAGGGTCGGA
ACAGGAGAGCGCACGAGGGAGCTTCCAGGGGGAAACGCCTGGTATCTTTATAGTCCTGTCGGGTTTCGCC
ACCTCTGACTTGAGCGTCGATTTTTGTGATGCTCGTCAGGGGGGCGGAGCCTATGGAAAAACGCCAGCAA
CGCGGCCTTTTTACGGTTCCTGGCCTTTTGCTGGCCTTTTGCTCACATGTTCTTTCCTGCGTTATCCCCT
GATTCTGTGGATAACCGTATTACCGCCTTTGAGTGAGCTGATACCGCTCGCCGCAGCCGAACGACCGAGC
GCAGCGAGTCAGTGAGCGAGGAAGCGGAAGAGCGCCTGATGCGGTATTTTCTCCTTACGCATCTGTGCGG
TATTTCACACCGCAATGGTGCACTCTCAGTACAATCTGCTCTGATGCCGCATAGTTAAGCCAGTATACAC
TCCGCTATCGCTACGTGACTGGGTCATGGCTGCGCCCCGACACCCGCCAACACCCGCTGACGCGCCCTGA
CGGGCTTGTCTGCTCCCGGCATCCGCTTACAGACAAGCTGTGACCGTCTCCGGGAGCTGCATGTGTCAGA
GGTTTTCACCGTCATCACCGAAACGCGCGAGGCAGCTGCGGTAAAGCTCATCAGCGTGGTCGTGAAGCGA
TTCACAGATGTCTGCCTGTTCATCCGCGTCCAGCTCGTTGAGTTTCTCCAGAAGCGTTAATGTCTGGCTT
CTGATAAAGCGGGCCATGTTAAGGGCGGTTTTTTCCTGTTTGGTCACTGATGCCTCCGTGTAAGGGGGAT
TTCTGTTCATGGGGGTAATGATACCGATGAAACGAGAGAGGATGCTCACGATACGGGTTACTGATGATGA
ACATGCCCGGTTACTGGAACGTTGTGAGGGTAAACAACTGGCGGTATGGATGCGGCGGGACCAGAGAAAA
ATCACTCAGGGTCAATGCCAGCGCTTCGTTAATACAGATGTAGGTGTTCCACAGGGTAGCCAGCAGCATC
CTGCGATGCAGATCCGGAACATAATGGTGCAGGGCGCTGACTTCCGCGTTTCCAGACTTTACGAAACACG
GAAACCGAAGACCATTCATGTTGTTGCTCAGGTCGCAGATGTTTTGCAGCAGCAGTCGCTTCACGTTCGC
TCGCGTATCGGTGATTCATTCTGCTAACCAGTAAGGCAACCCCGCCAGCCTAGCCGGGTCCTCAACGACA
GGAGCACGATCATGCGCACCCGTGGCCAGGACCCAACGCTGCCCGAGATGCGCCGCGTGCGGCTGCTGGA
GATGGCGGACGCGATGGATATGTTCTGCCAAGGGTTGGTTTGCGCATTCACAGTTCTCCGCAAGAATTGA
TTGGCTCCAATTCTTGGAGTGGTGAATCCGTTAGCGAGGTGCCGCCGGCTTCCATTCAGGTCGAGGTGGC
CCGGCTCCATGCACCGCGACGCAACGCGGGGAGGCAGACAAGGTATAGGGCGGCGCCTACAATCCATGCC
AACCCGTTCCATGTGCTCGCCGAGGCGGCATAAATCGCCGTGACGATCAGCGGTCCAATGATCGAAGTTA
GGCTGGTAAGAGCCGCGAGCGATCCTTGAAGCTGTCCCTGATGGTCGTCATCTACCTGCCTGGACAGCAT
GGCCTGCAACGCGGGCATCCCGATGCCGCCGGAAGCGAGAAGAATCATAATGGGGAAGGCCATCCAGCCT
CGCGTCGCGAACGCCAGCAAGACGTAGCCCAGCGCGTCGGCCGCCATGCCGGCGATAATGGCCTGCTTCT
CGCCGAAACGTTTGGTGGCGGGACCAGTGACGAAGGCTTGAGCGAGGGCGTGCAAGATTCCGAATACCGC
AAGCGACAGGCCGATCATCGTCGCGCTCCAGCGAAAGCGGTCCTCGCCGAAAATGACCCAGAGCGCTGCC
GGCACCTGTCCTACGAGTTGCATGATAAAGAAGACAGTCATAAGTGCGGCGACGATAGTCATGCCCCGCG
CCCACCGGAAGGAGCTGACTGGGTTGAAGGCTCTCAAGGGCATCGGTCGAGATCCCGGTGCCTAATGAGT
GAGCTAACTTACATTAATTGCGTTGCGCTCACTGCCCGCTTTCCAGTCGGGAAACCTGTCGTGCCAGCTG
CATTAATGAATCGGCCAACGCGCGGGGAGAGGCGGTTTGCGTATTGGGCGCCAGGGTGGTTTTTCTTTTC
ACCAGTGAGACGGGCAACAGCTGATTGCCCTTCACCGCCTGGCCCTGAGAGAGTTGCAGCAAGCGGTCCA
CGCTGGTTTGCCCCAGCAGGCGAAAATCCTGTTTGATGGTGGTTAACGGCGGGATATAACATGAGCTGTC
TTCGGTATCGTCGTATCCCACTACCGAGATATCCGCACCAACGCGCAGCCCGGACTCGGTAATGGCGCGC
ATTGCGCCCAGCGCCATCTGATCGTTGGCAACCAGCATCGCAGTGGGAACGATGCCCTCATTCAGCATTT
GCATGGTTTGTTGAAAACCGGACATGGCACTCCAGTCGCCTTCCCGTTCCGCTATCGGCTGAATTTGATT
GCGAGTGAGATATTTATGCCAGCCAGCCAGACGCAGACGCGCCGAGACAGAACTTAATGGGCCCGCTAAC
AGCGCGATTTGCTGGTGACCCAATGCGACCAGATGCTCCACGCCCAGTCGCGTACCGTCTTCATGGGAGA
AAATAATACTGTTGATGGGTGTCTGGTCAGAGACATCAAGAAATAACGCCGGAACATTAGTGCAGGCAGC
TTCCACAGCAATGGCATCCTGGTCATCCAGCGGATAGTTAATGATCAGCCCACTGACGCGTTGCGCGAGA
AGATTGTGCACCGCCGCTTTACAGGCTTCGACGCCGCTTCGTTCTACCATCGACACCACCACGCTGGCAC
CCAGTTGATCGGCGCGAGATTTAATCGCCGCGACAATTTGCGACGGCGCGTGCAGGGCCAGACTGGAGGT
GGCAACGCCAATCAGCAACGACTGTTTGCCCGCCAGTTGTTGTGCCACGCGGTTGGGAATGTAATTCAGC
TCCGCCATCGCCGCTTCCACTTTTTCCCGCGTTTTCGCAGAAACGTGGCTGGCCTGGTTCACCACGCGGG
AAACGGTCTGATAAGAGACACCGGCATACTCTGCGACATCGTATAACGTTACTGGTTTCACATTCACCAC
CCTGAATTGACTCTCTTCCGGGCGCTATCATGCCATACCGCGAAAGGTTTTGCGCCATTCGATGGTGTCG
CGCAACGCAATTAATGTAAGTTAGCTCACTCATTAGGCACAATTCTCATGTTTGACAGCTTATCATCGAC
TGCACGGTGCACCAATGCTTCTGGCGTCAGGCAGCCATCGGAAGCTGTGGTATGGCTGTGCAGGTCGTAA
ATCACTGCATAATTCGTGTCGCTCAAGGCGCACTCCCGTTCTGGATAATGTTTTTTGCGCCGACATCATA
ACGGTTCTGGCAAATATTCTGAAATGAGCTGTTGACAATTAATCATCGGCTCGTATAATGTGTGGAATTG
TGAGCGGATAACAATTTCACACAGGAAACAGCCAGTCCGTTTAGGTGTTTTCACGAGCACTTCACCAACA
ATAGGTGCAGTAAGGAGATATACCATGTCACCACAAACAGAGACTAAAGCAACGGTAGGTTTTAAGGCTG
GCGTGAAGGATTATCGTCTTACTTACTACACGCCGGACTACGAGACTAAAGACACAGATATTCTAGCCGC
ATTTCGTGTGTCACCGCAACCAGGTGTGCCGGCCGAAGAGGCGGGAGCCGCTGTGGCCGCCGAAAGCTCC
ACCGGCACTTGGACAACTGTGTGGACCGATGGTCTGACCAGCCTCGATCGCTACAAAGGTCGTTGTTATC
ATATTGAGCCTGTGGCGGGTGAAGAAAGCCAATTCATCGCATATGTAGCTTATCCGCTGGATCTGTTTGA
GGAAGGCAGCGTGACCAATATGTTCACGTCCATTGTAGGTAATGTCTTTGGCTTTAAAGCGCTTCGTGCG
TTGCGTCTGGAAGATCTGCGCATACCAGTGGCGTATGTAAAAACCTTCCAAGGGCCGCCCCACGGTATCC
AGGTTGAACGCGACAAACTGAACAAATACGGTCGACCGCTCCTCGGATGCACCATAAAGCCGAAATTAGG
CCTGAGTGCAAAAAATTATGGCCGCGCCGTGTACGAGTGCCTGCGGGGGGGTCTGGATTTCACCAAGGAC
GATGAAAACGTCAATTCTCAGCCCTTTATGCGCTGGCGTGATCGTTTTCTGTTCTGTGCGGAAGCTATTT
ATAAGGCGCAGGCCGAAACCGGCGAAATCAAAGGCCACTATCTGAACGCGACCGCCGGCACGTGCGAGGA
TATGATGAAAAGAGCGGTTTTTGCGCGCGAACTGGGCGTTCCTATCGTAATGCATGATTACTTAACAGGG
GGCTTTACGGCTAACACAACTCTGGCACACTACTGTCGAGATAATGGCCTGCTGCTGCATATTCATCGTG
CAATGCATGCGGTCATTGATCGTCAGAAAAACCATGGAATGCACTTTCGTGTGCTTGCCAAAGCCCTTCG
TATGTCAGGCGGCGATCATATTCACGCAGGCACCGTCGTTGGCAAATTAGAAGGTGAGCGCGATATTACG
CTAGGCTTTGTGGATTTGTTAAGGGACGACTTCGTGGAGAAAGACCGGTCGCGCGGCATTTTCTTCACCC
AGGACTGGGTGAGTCTGCCTGGCGTATTGCCAGTTGCGAGCGGTGGGATCCATGTTTGGCACATGCCGGC
GCTTACAGAGATTTTTGGTGATGACTCGGTCTTACAGTTCGGAGGTGGCACCTTGGGCCATCCTTGGGGG
AACGCACCGGGCGCGGTTGCAAATCGCGTTGCCCTGGAAGCGTGCGTGCAGGCACGCAATGAAGGACGCG
ACCTCGCGCGCGAAGGGAACGAAATCATCCGCGAAGCCACCAAATGGAGCCCGGAACTAGCTGCTGCGTG
CGAAGTCTGGAAAGAGATTAAGTTCGAATTTCCGGCGATGGATACCATCTAAGCTAGAAATAATTTTGTT
TAACTTTAAGAAGGAGATATACATATGTGTATGCAAGTTTGGCCCCCCATTGGAAAAAAGAAGTTTGAGA
CTCTGTCGTACCTGCCTCCGCTCACCGAAGAACAGTTAGCGAAAGAAGTTGAATACCTGATTCGAAAAGG
CTGGGTGCCGTGCCTAGAATTTGAGCTGGAAAAAGGCTTCGTATACCGCGAGAACCACTCAAGCCCGGGG
TATTACGATGGTCGCTATTGGACTATGTGGAAACTGCCTCTTTTTGGCGCCACAGACAGCTCCCAGGTGT
TAAAAGAATTGGCGGAGGCTAAAGCAGCATATCCGGAATCTTTCATCCGTATAATTGGTTTCGATAATGT
GCGTCAGGTTCAATGTATTAGTTTTATCGCCCATACCCCCGCGACGTATCATCACCACCATCATCATTAA
CATCCGGCTGCTAACAAAGCCCGAAAGGAAGCTGAGTTGGCTGCTGCCACCGCTGAGCAATAAACCGCTG
AGCAATAACTAGCATAACCCCTTGGGGCCTCTAAACGGGTCTTGAGGGGTTTTTTGCTGAAAGGAGGAAC
TATATCCGGATATCCCGCAAGAGGCCCGGCAGTACCGGCATAACCAAGCCTATGCCTACAGCATCCAGGG
TGACGGTGCCGAGGATGACGATGAGCGCATTGTTAGATTTCATACACGGTGCCTGACTGCGTTAGCAATT
TAACTGTGATAAACTACAGCATTAAAGCTAGCTTATCGATGATAAGCTGTCAAACATGAGAATTCTTGAA
GACGAAAGGGCCTCGTGATACGCCTATTTTTATAGGTTAATGTCATGATAATAATGGTTTCTTAGACGTC
AGGTGGCACTTTTCGGGGAAATGTGCGCGGAACCCCTATTTGTTTATTTTTCTAAATACATTCAAATATG
TATCCGCTCATGAGACAATAACCCTGATAAATGCTTCAATAATATTGAAAAAGGAAGAGTATGAGTATTC
AACATTTCCGTGTCGCCCTTATTCCCTTTTTTGCGGCATTTTGCCTTCCTGTTTTTGCTCACCCAGAAAC
GCTGGTGAAAGTAAAAGATGCTGAAGATCAGTTGGGTGCACGAGTGGGTTACATCGAACTGGATCTCAAC
AGCGGTAAGATCCTTGAGAGTTTTCGCCCCGAAGAACGTTTTCCAATGATGAGCACTTTTAAAGTTCTGC
TATGTGGCGCGGTATTATCCCGTGTTGACGCCGGGCAAGAGCAACTCGGTCGCCGCATACACTATTCTCA
GAATGACTTGGTTGAGTACTCACCAGTCACAGAAAAGCATCTTACGGATGGCATGACAGTAAGAGAATTA
TGCAGTGCTGCCATAACCATGAGTGATAACACTGCGGCCAACTTACTTCTGACAACGATCGGAGGACCGA
AGGAGCTAACCGCTTTTTTGCACAACATGGGGGATCATGTAACTCGCCTTGATCGTTGGGAACCGGAGCT
GAATGAAGCCATACCAAACGACGAGCGTGACACCACGATGCCTGCAGCAATGGCAACAACGTTGCGCAAA
CTATTAACTGGCGAACTACTTACTCTAGCTTCCCGGCAACAATTAATAGACTGGATGGAGGCGGATAAAG
TTGCAGGACCACTTCTGCGCTCGGCCCTTCCGGCTGGCTGGTTTATTGCTGATAAATCTGGAGCCGGTGA
GCGTGGATCTCGCGGTATCATTGCAGCACTGGGGCCAGATGGTAAGCCCTCCCGTATCGTAGTTATCTAC
ACGACGGGGAGTCAGGCAACTATGGATGAACGAAATAGACAGATCGCTGAGATAGGTGCCTCACTGATTA
AGCATTGGTAACTGTCAGACCAAGTTTACTCATATATACTTTAGATTGATTTAAAACTTCATTTTTAATT
TAAAAGGATCTAGGTGAAGATCCTTTTTGATAATCTCATGACCAAAATCCCTTAACGTGAGTTTTCGTTC
CACTGAGCGTCAGACCCCGTAGAAAAGATCAAAGGATCTTCTTGAGATCCTTTTTTTCTGCGCGTAATCT
GCTGCTTGCAAACAAAAAAACCACCGCTACCAGCGGTGGTTTGTTTGCCGGATCAAGAGCTACCAACTCT
TTTTCCGAAGGTAACTGGCTTCAGCAGAGCGCAGATACCAAATACTGTCCTTCTAGTGTAGCCGTAGTTA
GGCCACCACTTCAAGAACTCTGTAGCACCGCCTACATACCTCGCTCTGCTAATCCTGTTACCAGTGGCTG
CTGCCAGTGGCGATAAGTCGTGTCTTACCGGGTTGGACTCAAGACGATAGTTACCGGATAAGGCGCAGCG
GTCGGGCTGAA
Features (pLannotate 1.2.2; 21 found; start..end, strand, type, name):
    455..594     -  misc_feature   bom: basis of mobility region from pBR322
    696..887     -  CDS            rop: Rop protein, which maintains plasmids at low copy number; rop
    904..1284    +  CDS            YPB1_ECOLX: Protein predicted: Swiss-Prot protein existence level 4. From Escherichia coli.
   1526..2150    -  CDS            TcR (fragment): tetracycline efflux protein; tet; confers resistance to tetracycline
   2165..2186    -  protein_bind   CAP binding site: CAP binding activates transcription in the presence of cAMP. E. coli catabolite activator protein
   2199..3281    -  CDS            lacI: lac repressor; lacI; The lac repressor binds to the lac operator to inhibit transcription in E. coli. This inhibition can be relieved by adding lactose or isopropyl-β-D-thiogalactopyranoside (IPTG).
   3282..3359    -  promoter       lacI promoter: lacI
   3372..3393    +  protein_bind   CAP binding site: CAP binding activates transcription in the presence of cAMP. E. coli catabolite activator protein
   3412..3429    +  promoter       tet promoter (fragment): E. coli promoter for tetracycline efflux protein gene
   3602..3630    +  promoter       tac promoter: strong E. coli promoter; hybrid between the trp and lac UV5 promoters
   3638..3654    +  protein_bind   lac operator: The lac repressor binds to the lac operator to inhibit transcription in E. coli. This inhibition can be relieved by adding lactose or isopropyl-β-D-thiogalactopyranoside (IPTG). lac repressor encoded by lacI
   3735..5159    +  CDS            rbcL: RBL_SOYBN - Experimental evidence at protein level: Swiss-Prot protein existence level 1. RuBisCO catalyzes two reactions: the carboxylation of D- ribulose 1,5-bisphosphate, the primary event in carbon dioxide fixation, as well as the oxidative fragmentation of the pentose substrate in the photorespiration process. Both reactions occur simultaneously and in competition at the same active site. From Glycine max (Soybean) (Glycine hispida).
   5175..5197    +  RBS            RBS: efficient ribosome binding site from bacteriophage T7 gene 10 (Olins and Rangwala, 1989)
   5211..5579    +  CDS            RBCS1: RBS1_SPIOL - Also known as RBCS. Experimental evidence at protein level: Swiss-Prot protein existence level 1. RuBisCO catalyzes two reactions: the carboxylation of D- ribulose 1,5-bisphosphate, the primary event in carbon dioxide fixation, as well as the oxidative fragmentation of the pentose substrate. Both reactions occur simultaneously and in competition at the same active site. Although the small subunit is not catalytic it is essential for maximal activity. From Spinacia oleracea (Spinach).
   5607..5656    +  CDS            SET1 (fragment): solubility-enhancement tag derived from T7 phage gene 10B
   5679..5726    +  terminator     T7 terminator: transcription terminator for bacteriophage T7 RNA polymerase
   5749..5853    -  CDS            TcR (fragment): tetracycline efflux protein; tet; confers resistance to tetracycline
   5910..5933    -  promoter       tet promoter (fragment): E. coli promoter for tetracycline efflux protein gene
   6046..6150    +  promoter       AmpR promoter: bla
   6151..7008    +  CDS            bla: BLAT_ECOLX - Experimental evidence at protein level: Swiss-Prot protein existence level 1. TEM-type are the most prevalent beta-lactamases in enterobacteria; they hydrolyze the beta-lactam bond in susceptible beta-lactam antibiotics, thus conferring resistance to penicillins and cephalosporins. TEM-3 and TEM-4 are capable of hydrolyzing cefotaxime and ceftazidime. TEM-5 is capable of hydrolyzing ceftazidime. TEM-6 is capable of hydrolyzing ceftazidime and aztreonam. TEM-8/CAZ-2, TEM- 16/CAZ-7 and TEM-24/CAZ-6 are markedly active against ceftazidime. IRT- 4 shows resistance to beta-lactamase in
   7182..269     +  rep_origin     ori (across the origin): high-copy-number ColE1/pMB1/pBR322/pUC origin of replication
