[The description below was written by a language model from this plasmid's Addgene catalogue record and pLannotate feature annotations shown in this document.]
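Description:
pTW335m is a 7.5 kb bacterial expression plasmid built on a pBR322 backbone for co-producing the large and small subunits of Medicago truncatula Rubisco in E. coli. It replicates from the ColE1/pMB1-type origin and retains the pBR322 bom mobilisation region and the rop gene. The catalogue lists it as high copy, although rop normally acts to hold copy number down. Selection is by ampicillin through the TEM beta-lactamase gene (bla) under its own promoter. Only disrupted fragments of the tetracycline resistance gene and its promoter remain, so tetracycline selection would not be expected to work.

The payload is a two-gene operon driven by the tac promoter with a downstream lac operator. A plasmid-borne lacI gene with its own promoter supplies the repressor, so expression should be IPTG-inducible. The first open reading frame is untagged RbcL. It is followed by a bacteriophage T7 gene 10 ribosome binding site that directs independent translation of RbcS, which carries a C-terminal 6xHis tag according to the catalogue. A T7 terminator closes the cassette. The automated annotation matched the two coding regions to soybean RbcL and spinach RbcS by homology, but the record gives M. truncatula as the source of both. The His tag itself is not annotated. A short fragment called as a T7 gene 10B-derived solubility tag lies between RbcS and the terminator and is probably vector-derived sequence.

The associated publication concerns how chaperone selectivity affects assembly of plant Rubisco orthologs in E. coli. The plasmid presumably supplies the Rubisco subunits in such assembly experiments, with the tagged small subunit allowing affinity capture or detection of the complexes.
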