Addgene plasmid #237328: pTW335m
Purpose: expresses M. truncatula RbcL RbcS-6xHis
Depositing lab: Tina Wang. Depositing organization: University of Wisconsin, Madison. Publication: Effects of chaperone selectivity on the assembly of plant Rubisco orthologs in E. coli. Archer J, Kathpalia M, Lee BU, Li S, Wang T. J Exp Bot. 2025 Mar 31:eraf140. doi: 10.1093/jxb/eraf140. PubMed 40163664.
Backbone
  Vector backbone: pBR322
  Vector type: Bacterial Expression
Growth in bacteria
  Bacterial resistance: Ampicillin, 100 μg/mL
  Growth temperature: 37°C
  Growth strain: S2060
  Copy number: High Copy
Gene/Insert 1
  Gene/Insert name: M. truncatula RbcL
  Species: M. truncatula
  Tag / fusion protein: None
Gene/Insert 2
  Gene/Insert name: M. truncatula RbcS-6xHis
  Species: M. truncatula
  Tag / fusion protein: 6xHis (C terminal on insert)
Terms and licenses: Academic/Nonprofit Terms; Industry Terms: Not Available to Industry
How to cite: pTW335m was a gift from Tina Wang (Addgene plasmid # 237328 ; http://n2t.net/addgene:237328 ; RRID:Addgene_237328)
